Addgene plasmid #159464: pET15-EF4n_mFAP2b
Purpose: Encodes for EF4n_mFAP2b with an N-terminal 6xHis tag, thrombin epitope, and TEV epitope. Expression is controlled by the T7 promoter with E. coli codon optimization.
Depositing lab: David Baker.
Backbone
  Vector backbone: pET15
  Vector type: Bacterial Expression
Growth in bacteria
  Bacterial resistance: Ampicillin, 100 μg/mL
  Growth temperature: 37°C
  Growth strain: DH5alpha
  Copy number: High Copy
Gene/Insert
  Gene/Insert name: EF4n_mFAP2b
  Species: E. coli
  Tag / fusion protein: 6xHis-thrombin-TEV (N terminal on backbone)
  Cloning method: Gibson Cloning
Terms and licenses: Academic/Nonprofit Terms; Industry Terms: Not Available to Industry
How to cite: pET15-EF4n_mFAP2b was a gift from David Baker (Addgene plasmid # 159464 ; http://n2t.net/addgene:159464 ; RRID:Addgene_159464)
