[The description below was written by a language model from this plasmid's Addgene catalogue record and pLannotate feature annotations shown in this document.]
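Description:
pET15-EF4n_mFAP2b is a 6,458 bp bacterial expression plasmid built on the pET15 backbone for producing the protein EF4n_mFAP2b in E. coli. It replicates from a pBR322/ColE1-type origin, with the bom mobility region and the rop gene also present. The catalogue lists it as high copy, although rop normally moderates copy number. Selection is by ampicillin through the bla (AmpR) gene and its own promoter. Several tetracycline-resistance fragments and a tet promoter are annotated, but these are non-functional remnants of the pBR322 ancestry rather than usable markers.

The expression cassette starts with a T7 promoter followed immediately by a lac operator and the T7 gene 10 ribosome binding site, and it ends at a T7 terminator. A backbone-encoded lacI gene supplies the repressor, so transcription depends on a host providing T7 RNA polymerase and is inducible with IPTG. The E. coli codon-optimised open reading frame begins with an N-terminal 6xHis tag, followed by thrombin and TEV protease cleavage sites. This allows metal-affinity purification and subsequent removal of the tag. The automated annotation labels the His region as a fragment of a composite tag and does not separately mark the TEV site, which is stated in the catalogue entry.

Within the insert, the annotation detects a segment resembling calmodulin, which fits with the "EF" in the name pointing to EF-hand calcium-binding motifs. However, the record does not describe the protein's design or function. The species field of E. coli probably reflects the codon optimisation rather than a natural origin. The insert was assembled by Gibson cloning, and the plasmid is suited to recombinant expression and purification of this protein.
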