Features (pLannotate 1.2.2; 21 found; start..end, strand, type, name):
      1..19      +  promoter       T7 promoter: promoter for bacteriophage T7 RNA polymerase
     20..44      +  protein_bind   lac operator: The lac repressor binds to the lac operator to inhibit transcription in E. coli. This inhibition can be relieved by adding lactose or isopropyl-β-D-thiogalactopyranoside (IPTG). lac repressor encoded by lacI
     59..81      +  RBS            RBS: efficient ribosome binding site from bacteriophage T7 gene 10 (Olins and Rangwala, 1989)
    100..117     +  CDS            capTEV™ (fragment): composite tag for in vivo biotinylation, TEV protease cleavage, and 6xHis tagging
    127..144     +  CDS            thrombin site: thrombin recognition and cleavage site
    439..858     +  CDS            CALMA_ARBPU: Experimental evidence at protein level: Swiss-Prot protein existence level 1. Calmodulin mediates the control of a large number of enzymes, ion channels and other proteins by Ca(2+). Among the enzymes to be stimulated by the calmodulin-Ca(2+) complex are a number of protein kinases and phosphatases. From Arbacia punctulata (Punctuate sea urchin).
    917..966     +  CDS            SET1 (fragment): solubility-enhancement tag derived from T7 phage gene 10B
    974..1021    +  terminator     T7 terminator: transcription terminator for bacteriophage T7 RNA polymerase
   1044..1148    -  CDS            TcR (fragment): tetracycline efflux protein; tet; confers resistance to tetracycline
   1196..1224    -  promoter       tet promoter: E. coli promoter for tetracycline efflux protein gene
   1337..1441    +  promoter       AmpR promoter: bla
   1442..2302    +  CDS            AmpR: β-lactamase; bla; confers resistance to ampicillin, carbenicillin, and related antibiotics
   2473..3061    +  rep_origin     ori: high-copy-number ColE1/pMB1/pBR322/pUC origin of replication
   3247..3386    -  misc_feature   bom: basis of mobility region from pBR322
   3488..3679    -  CDS            rop: Rop protein, which maintains plasmids at low copy number; rop
   3696..4076    +  CDS            YPB1_ECOLX: Protein predicted: Swiss-Prot protein existence level 4. From Escherichia coli.
   4318..4942    -  CDS            TcR (fragment): tetracycline efflux protein; tet; confers resistance to tetracycline
   4957..4978    -  protein_bind   CAP binding site: CAP binding activates transcription in the presence of cAMP. E. coli catabolite activator protein
   4991..6072    -  CDS            lacI: lac repressor; lacI; The lac repressor binds to the lac operator to inhibit transcription in E. coli. This inhibition can be relieved by adding lactose or isopropyl-β-D-thiogalactopyranoside (IPTG).
   6073..6150    -  promoter       lacI promoter: lacI
   6158..6437    -  CDS            TcR (fragment): tetracycline efflux protein; tet; confers resistance to tetracycline
>Addgene plasmid #159464 | pET15-EF4n_mFAP2b | addgene full sequence | sequence record 316655 | Addgene NGS Result
TAATACGACTCACTATAGGGGAATTGTGAGCGGATAACAATTCCCCTCTAGAAATAATTTTGTTTAACTT
TAAGAAGGAGATATACTATGGCTAGCAGCCATCATCATCATCATCATAGCAGCGGCCTGGTGCCGCGCGG
CAGCTCCATGAGCCGTGCGAGCGGCGAGAACCTGTACTTTCAGGGTTCGAGTATGTCACGCGCCGCACAG
CTTCTGCCAGGCACATGGCAAGTCACGATGACCAACGAAGACGGGCAAACCTCGCAAGGTCAATGGCACT
TCCAACCTCGCTCGCCGTACACTATGGATATTGTCGCCCAAGGCACTATTTCTGATGGTCGCCCGATCGT
GGGATACGGTAAAGCTACTGTGAAGACGCCAGACACCTTGGACATCGACATCACTTATCCTTCCCTGGGT
AACATTAAGGCCCAAGGACAGATTACAATGGATTCACCAACTCAATTCAAATGGGACGCCCACGTAAAGG
GCGACAAAGACGGGGACGGGACGATTACGACGAAAGAACTGGGTACTGTGATGCGCTCCCTGGGTCAGAA
CCCCACAGAGGCTGAGTTACAAGACATGATTAATGAGGTTGACGCGGACGGGGACGGCACCATTGACTTT
CCAGAGTTTTTAACCATGATGGCACGTAAGATGAAGGACACAGATTCCGAGGAAGAGATCCGCGAGGCTT
TTCGCGTGTTCGATAAGGATGGCAATGGCTACATTAGCGCGGCGGAGCTGCGTCATGTAATGACCAACTT
AGGAGAGAAGTTAACTGACGAAGAAGTGGATGAAATGATTCGTGAGGCGGATATCGATGGAGATGGGCAG
GTAAATTACGAGGAGTTCGTCCAAATGCCGCACATTCTGACCGGGACGCTGCAACGCCAGGAGTAATGAG
GATCCGGCTGCTAACAAAGCCCGAAAGGAAGCTGAGTTGGCTGCTGCCACCGCTGAGCAATAACTAGCAT
AACCCCTTGGGGCCTCTAAACGGGTCTTGAGGGGTTTTTTGCTGAAAGGAGGAACTATATCCGGATATCC
CGCAAGAGGCCCGGCAGTACCGGCATAACCAAGCCTATGCCTACAGCATCCAGGGTGACGGTGCCGAGGA
TGACGATGAGCGCATTGTTAGATTTCATACACGGTGCCTGACTGCGTTAGCAATTTAACTGTGATAAACT
ACCGCATTAAAGCTTATCGATGATAAGCTGTCAAACATGAGAATTCTTGAAGACGAAAGGGCCTCGTGAT
ACGCCTATTTTTATAGGTTAATGTCATGATAATAATGGTTTCTTAGACGTCAGGTGGCACTTTTCGGGGA
AATGTGCGCGGAACCCCTATTTGTTTATTTTTCTAAATACATTCAAATATGTATCCGCTCATGAGACAAT
AACCCTGATAAATGCTTCAATAATATTGAAAAAGGAAGAGTATGAGTATTCAACATTTCCGTGTCGCCCT
TATTCCCTTTTTTGCGGCATTTTGCCTTCCTGTTTTTGCTCACCCAGAAACGCTGGTGAAAGTAAAAGAT
GCTGAAGATCAGTTGGGTGCACGAGTGGGTTACATCGAACTGGATCTCAACAGCGGTAAGATCCTTGAGA
GTTTTCGCCCCGAAGAACGTTTTCCAATGATGAGCACTTTTAAAGTTCTGCTATGTGGCGCGGTATTATC
CCGTGTTGACGCCGGGCAAGAGCAACTCGGTCGCCGCATACACTATTCTCAGAATGACTTGGTTGAGTAC
TCACCAGTCACAGAAAAGCATCTTACGGATGGCATGACAGTAAGAGAATTATGCAGTGCTGCCATAACCA
TGAGTGATAACACTGCGGCCAACTTACTTCTGACAACGATCGGAGGACCGAAGGAGCTAACCGCTTTTTT
GCACAACATGGGGGATCATGTAACTCGCCTTGATCGTTGGGAACCGGAGCTGAATGAAGCCATACCAAAC
GACGAGCGTGACACCACGATGCCTGCAGCAATGGCAACAACGTTGCGCAAACTATTAACTGGCGAACTAC
TTACTCTAGCTTCCCGGCAACAATTAATAGACTGGATGGAGGCGGATAAAGTTGCAGGACCACTTCTGCG
CTCGGCCCTTCCGGCTGGCTGGTTTATTGCTGATAAATCTGGAGCCGGTGAGCGTGGGTCTCGCGGTATC
ATTGCAGCACTGGGGCCAGATGGTAAGCCCTCCCGTATCGTAGTTATCTACACGACGGGGAGTCAGGCAA
CTATGGATGAACGAAATAGACAGATCGCTGAGATAGGTGCCTCACTGATTAAGCATTGGTAACTGTCAGA
CCAAGTTTACTCATATATACTTTAGATTGATTTAAAACTTCATTTTTAATTTAAAAGGATCTAGGTGAAG
ATCCTTTTTGATAATCTCATGACCAAAATCCCTTAACGTGAGTTTTCGTTCCACTGAGCGTCAGACCCCG
TAGAAAAGATCAAAGGATCTTCTTGAGATCCTTTTTTTCTGCGCGTAATCTGCTGCTTGCAAACAAAAAA
ACCACCGCTACCAGCGGTGGTTTGTTTGCCGGATCAAGAGCTACCAACTCTTTTTCCGAAGGTAACTGGC
TTCAGCAGAGCGCAGATACCAAATACTGTCCTTCTAGTGTAGCCGTAGTTAGGCCACCACTTCAAGAACT
CTGTAGCACCGCCTACATACCTCGCTCTGCTAATCCTGTTACCAGTGGCTGCTGCCAGTGGCGATAAGTC
GTGTCTTACCGGGTTGGACTCAAGACGATAGTTACCGGATAAGGCGCAGCGGTCGGGCTGAACGGGGGGT
TCGTGCACACAGCCCAGCTTGGAGCGAACGACCTACACCGAACTGAGATACCTACAGCGTGAGCTATGAG
AAAGCGCCACGCTTCCCGAAGGGAGAAAGGCGGACAGGTATCCGGTAAGCGGCAGGGTCGGAACAGGAGA
GCGCACGAGGGAGCTTCCAGGGGGAAACGCCTGGTATCTTTATAGTCCTGTCGGGTTTCGCCACCTCTGA
CTTGAGCGTCGATTTTTGTGATGCTCGTCAGGGGGGCGGAGCCTATGGAAAAACGCCAGCAACGCGGCCT
TTTTACGGTTCCTGGCCTTTTGCTGGCCTTTTGCTCACATGTTCTTTCCTGCGTTATCCCCTGATTCTGT
GGATAACCGTATTACCGCCTTTGAGTGAGCTGATACCGCTCGCCGCAGCCGAACGACCGAGCGCAGCGAG
TCAGTGAGCGAGGAAGCGGAAGAGCGCCTGATGCGGTATTTTCTCCTTACGCATCTGTGCGGTATTTCAC
ACCGCAATGGTGCACTCTCAGTACAATCTGCTCTGATGCCGCATAGTTAAGCCAGTATACACTCCGCTAT
CGCTACGTGACTGGGTCATGGCTGCGCCCCGACACCCGCCAACACCCGCTGACGCGCCCTGACGGGCTTG
TCTGCTCCCGGCATCCGCTTACAGACAAGCTGTGACCGTCTCCGGGAGCTGCATGTGTCAGAGGTTTTCA
CCGTCATCACCGAAACGCGCGAGGCAGCTGCGGTAAAGCTCATCAGCGTGGTCGTGAAGCGATTCACAGA
TGTCTGCCTGTTCATCCGCGTCCAGCTCGTTGAGTTTCTCCAGAAGCGTTAATGTCTGGCTTCTGATAAA
GCGGGCCATGTTAAGGGCGGTTTTTTCCTGTTTGGTCACTGATGCCTCCGTGTAAGGGGGATTTCTGTTC
ATGGGGGTAATGATACCGATGAAACGAGAGAGGATGCTCACGATACGGGTTACTGATGATGAACATGCCC
GGTTACTGGAACGTTGTGAGGGTAAACAACTGGCGGTATGGATGCGGCGGGACCAGAGAAAAATCACTCA
GGGTCAATGCCAGCGCTTCGTTAATACAGATGTAGGTGTTCCACAGGGTAGCCAGCAGCATCCTGCGATG
CAGATCCGGAACATAATGGTGCAGGGCGCTGACTTCCGCGTTTCCAGACTTTACGAAACACGGAAACCGA
AGACCATTCATGTTGTTGCTCAGGTCGCAGACGTTTTGCAGCAGCAGTCGCTTCACGTTCGCTCGCGTAT
CGGTGATTCATTCTGCTAACCAGTAAGGCAACCCCGCCAGCCTAGCCGGGTCCTCAACGACAGGAGCACG
ATCATGCGCACCCGTGGCCAGGACCCAACGCTGCCCGAGATGCGCCGCGTGCGGCTGCTGGAGATGGCGG
ACGCGATGGATATGTTCTGCCAAGGGTTGGTTTGCGCATTCACAGTTCTCCGCAAGAATTGATTGGCTCC
AATTCTTGGAGTGGTGAATCCGTTAGCGAGGTGCCGCCGGCTTCCATTCAGGTCGAGGTGGCCCGGCTCC
ATGCACCGCGACGCAACGCGGGGAGGCAGACAAGGTATAGGGCGGCGCCTACAATCCATGCCAACCCGTT
CCATGTGCTCGCCGAGGCGGCATAAATCGCCGTGACGATCAGCGGTCCAATGATCGAAGTTAGGCTGGTA
AGAGCCGCGAGCGATCCTTGAAGCTGTCCCTGATGGTCGTCATCTACCTGCCTGGACAGCATGGCCTGCA
ACGCGGGCATCCCGATGCCGCCGGAAGCGAGAAGAATCATAATGGGGAAGGCCATCCAGCCTCGCGTCGC
GAACGCCAGCAAGACGTAGCCCAGCGCGTCGGCCGCCATGCCGGCGATAATGGCCTGCTTCTCGCCGAAA
CGTTTGGTGGCGGGACCAGTGACGAAGGCTTGAGCGAGGGCGTGCAAGATTCCGAATACCGCAAGCGACA
GGCCGATCATCGTCGCGCTCCAGCGAAAGCGGTCCTCGCCGAAAATGACCCAGAGCGCTGCCGGCACCTG
TCCTACGAGTTGCATGATAAAGAAGACAGTCATAAGTGCGGCGACGATAGTCATGCCCCGCGCCCACCGG
AAGGAGCTGACTGGGTTGAAGGCTCTCAAGGGCATCGGTCGAGATCCCGGTGCCTAATGAGTGAGCTAAC
TTACATTAATTGCGTTGCGCTCACTGCCCGCTTTCCAGTCGGGAAACTGTCGTGCCAGCTGCATTAATGA
ATCGGCCAACGCGCGGGGAGAGGCGGTTTGCGTATTGGGCGCCAGGGTGGTTTTTCTTTTCACCAGTGAG
ACGGGCAACAGCTGATTGCCCTTCACCGCCTGGCCCTGAGAGAGTTGCAGCAAGCGGTCCACGCTGGTTT
GCCCCAGCAGGCGAAAATCCTGTTTGATGGTGGTTAACGGCGGGATATAACATGAGCTGTCTTCGGTATC
GTCGTATCCCACTACCGAGATATCCGCACCAACGCGCAGCCCGGACTCGGTAATGGCGCGCATTGCGCCC
AGCGCCATCTGATCGTTGGCAACCAGCATCGCAGTGGGAACGATGCCCTCATTCAGCATTTGCATGGTTT
GTTGAAAACCGGACATGGCACTCCAGTCGCCTTCCCGTTCCGCTATCGGCTGAATTTGATTGCGAGTGAG
ATATTTATGCCAGCCAGCCAGACGCAGACGCGCCGAGACAGAACTTAATGGGCCCGCTAACAGCGCGATT
TGCTGGTGACCCAATGCGACCAGATGCTCCACGCCCAGTCGCGTACCGTCTTCATGGGAGAAAATAATAC
TGTTGATGGGTGTCTGGTCAGAGACATCAAGAAATAACGCCGGAACATTAGTGCAGGCAGCTTCCACAGC
AATGGCATCCTGGTCATCCAGCGGATAGTTAATGATCAGCCCACTGACGCGTTGCGCGAGAAGATTGTGC
ACCGCCGCTTTACAGGCTTCGACGCCGCTTCGTTCTACCATCGACACCACCACGCTGGCACCCAGTTGAT
CGGCGCGAGATTTAATCGCCGCGACAATTTGCGACGGCGCGTGCAGGGCCAGACTGGAGGTGGCAACGCC
AATCAGCAACGACTGTTTGCCCGCCAGTTGTTGTGCCACGCGGTTGGGAATGTAATTCAGCTCCGCCATC
GCCGCTTCCACTTTTTCCCGCGTTTTCGCAGAAACGTGGCTGGCCTGGTTCACCACGCGGGAAACGGTCT
GATAAGAGACACCGGCATACTCTGCGACATCGTATAACGTTACTGGTTTCACATTCACCACCCTGAATTG
ACTCTCTTCCGGGCGCTATCATGCCATACCGCGAAAGGTTTTGCGCCATTCGATGGTGTCCGGGATCTCG
ACGCTCTCCCTTATGCGACTCCTGCATTAGGAAGCAGCCCAGTAGTAGGTTGAGGCCGTTGAGCACCGCC
GCCGCAAGGAATGGTGCATGCAAGGAGATGGCGCCCAACAGTCCCCCGGCCACGGGGCCTGCCACCATAC
CCACGCCGAAACAAGCGCTCATGAGCCCGAAGTGGCGAGCCCGATCTTCCCCATCGGTGATGTCGGCGAT
ATAGGCGCCAGCAACCGCACCTGTGGCGCCGGTGATGCCGGCCACGATGCGTCCGGCGTAGAGGATCGAG
ATCTCGATCCCGCGAAAT
